Addgene plasmid #75028: pJJR83
Purpose: mCherry^SEC^3xFlag vector with ccdB markers for cloning homology arms
Depositing lab: Mike Boxem. Depositing organization: Utrecht University. Publication: C-terminal phosphorylation modulates ERM-1 localization and dynamics to control cortical actin organization and support lumen formation during Caenorhabditiselegans development. Ramalho JJ, Sepers JJ, Nicolle O, Schmidt R, Cravo J, Michaux G, Boxem M. Development. 2020 Jul 22;147(14):dev188011. doi: 10.1242/dev.188011. PubMed 32586975.
Backbone
  Vector backbone: pDD282
  Backbone size w/o insert (bp): 3854
  Total vector size (bp): 10470
  Modifications to backbone: Replaced GFP with mCherry
  Vector type: Worm Expression, CRISPR
  Selectable markers: Hygromycin
Growth in bacteria
  Bacterial resistance: Ampicillin, 100 μg/mL
  Growth temperature: 30°C
  Growth strain: ccdB Survival
  Growth instructions: The repeat regions in this plasmid make it susceptible to recombination. The depositing lab grows the plasmid at 30°C. You may also want to prep and digest multiple single colonies to verify that you have a clone that has not recombined. The midiprep yield from this vector is generally low. The depositing lab uses the low-copy procedure of the plasmid isolation kit.
  Copy number: High Copy
Gene/Insert
  Gene/Insert name: mCherry^SEC^3xFlag
  Species: C. elegans (nematode), Synthetic
  Insert size (bp): 6616
  Tag / fusion protein: C. elegans codon optimized mCherry; 3xFLAG
Resource information
  A portion of this plasmid was derived from a plasmid made by: Synthetic construct.
Terms and licenses: Academic/Nonprofit Terms; Industry Terms: Not Available to Industry
How to cite: pJJR83 was a gift from Mike Boxem (Addgene plasmid # 75028 ; http://n2t.net/addgene:75028 ; RRID:Addgene_75028)
