[The description below was written by a language model from this plasmid's Addgene catalogue record and pLannotate feature annotations shown in this document.]
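Description:
pJJR83 is a repair-template cloning vector for CRISPR/Cas9-mediated knock-in of fluorescent protein tags in C. elegans. It derives from pDD282, with the GFP of that backbone replaced by a C. elegans codon-optimized mCherry. The 10,470 bp plasmid carries a high-copy ColE1/pUC-type origin and an ampicillin resistance gene. Because it also contains two ccdB toxin cassettes, it must be propagated in a ccdB-tolerant E. coli strain. The record notes that its repeated regions make it prone to recombination.

The payload is an mCherry^SEC^3xFlag module flanked on each side by a ccdB marker (each with a partial ccdA) in opposite orientations. These toxin cassettes are placeholders: replacing them with 5' and 3' homology arms for the target locus removes the counter-selection, so correctly assembled clones survive in standard strains. Between the arms sit the mCherry coding sequence, a loxP-flanked self-excising cassette (SEC), and FLAG epitope repeats annotated just after the second loxP site. The SEC contains three elements:

- sqt-1 collagen sequence, a gene in which mutations alter worm body shape and so can give a visible phenotype;
- a hygromycin resistance gene, bracketed by attB1/attB2 sites, for drug selection of worms;
- a Cre recombinase gene with a tbb-2 terminator, lying next to hsp-16.1 heat-shock gene sequence, which suggests heat-inducible Cre expression.

The promoters driving these genes are not explicitly annotated. In this design, integrants are identified using the cassette's markers. Cre expression then recombines the loxP sites to remove the cassette, which should leave the target gene fused to mCherry and 3xFlag under its endogenous regulation.
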