Features (pLannotate 1.2.2; 27 found; start..end, strand, type, name):
    137..236     +  misc_feature   bom (fragment): basis of mobility region from pBR322
    242..395     -  CDS            lacZα (fragment): LacZα fragment of β-galactosidase; lacZ fragment
    498..656     +  CDS            ccdA (fragment): CCDA_ECO57 - Also known as H, letA. Experimental evidence at protein level: Swiss-Prot protein existence level 1. Antitoxin component of a type II toxin-antitoxin (TA) system which inhibits the post-segregational killing (PSK) of plasmid-free cells, also referred to as a plasmid addiction system. Binds to and blocks the activity of CcdB; will also remove bound CcdB protein from the CcdB-GyrA complex by forming a CcdA-CcdB complex, a process termed rejuvenation. Functions as a transcriptional corepressor for the ccdAB operon, repression also requires CcdB (By similarity). From Escherichia coli
    661..966     +  CDS            ccdB: CcdB, a bacterial toxin that poisons DNA gyrase; ccdB; Plasmids containing the ccdB gene cannot be propagated in standard E. coli strains.
   1041..1895    +  CDS            mCherry: mCherry is a basic (constitutively fluorescent) red fluorescent protein published in 2004, derived from Discosoma sp.. It is reported to be a very rapidly-maturing monomer with low acid sensitivity.
   1934..1967    +  protein_bind   loxP: Cre-mediated recombination occurs in the 8-bp core sequence (GCATACAT). Cre recombinase
   2761..2907    +  CDS            sqt-1 (fragment): SQT1_CAEEL - Also known as rol-5. Protein inferred from homology: Swiss-Prot protein existence level 3. Nematode cuticles are composed largely of collagen-like proteins. The cuticle functions both as an exoskeleton and as a barrier to protect the worm from its environment. This is a collagen critical for organismal morphogenesis. Mutations in sqt-1 can lengthen, shorten, or helically twist the entire animal. From Caenorhabditis elegans.
   2940..3779    +  CDS            sqt-1 (fragment): SQT1_CAEEL - Also known as rol-5. Protein inferred from homology: Swiss-Prot protein existence level 3. Nematode cuticles are composed largely of collagen-like proteins. The cuticle functions both as an exoskeleton and as a barrier to protect the worm from its environment. This is a collagen critical for organismal morphogenesis. Mutations in sqt-1 can lengthen, shorten, or helically twist the entire animal. From Caenorhabditis elegans.
   3823..4146    -  terminator     tbb-2 terminator: tbb-2; transcription terminator for the C. elegans tubulin beta-2 gene
   4155..5285    -  CDS            cre: RECR_BPP1 - Experimental evidence at protein level: Swiss-Prot protein existence level 1. Catalyzes site-specific recombination between two 34-base- pair LOXP sites. Its role is to maintain the phage genome as a monomeric unit-copy plasmid in the lysogenic state. From Escherichia phage P1 (Bacteriophage P1).
   5634..5684    +  CDS            hsp-16.1 (fragment): HSP11_CAEEL - Also known as hsp16-1b. Experimental evidence at transcript level: Swiss-Prot protein existence level 2. From Caenorhabditis elegans.
   6065..6085    +  protein_bind   attB1: mutant version of attB; core recombination site for the Gateway® BP reaction BP Clonase™
   6091..7116    +  CDS            HygR: aminoglycoside phosphotransferase from E. coli; aph(4)-Ia; confers resistance to hygromycin
   7120..7140    -  protein_bind   attB2: mutant version of attB; core recombination site for the Gateway® BP reaction BP Clonase™
   7494..7527    +  protein_bind   loxP: Cre-mediated recombination occurs in the 8-bp core sequence (GCATACAT). Cre recombinase
   7576..7596    +  CDS            FLAG (fragment): FLAG® epitope tag, followed by an enterokinase cleavage site
   7600..7623    +  CDS            FLAG: FLAG® epitope tag, followed by an enterokinase cleavage site
   7671..7976    -  CDS            ccdB: CcdB, a bacterial toxin that poisons DNA gyrase; ccdB; Plasmids containing the ccdB gene cannot be propagated in standard E. coli strains.
   7981..8139    -  CDS            ccdA (fragment): CCDA_ECO57 - Also known as H, letA. Experimental evidence at protein level: Swiss-Prot protein existence level 1. Antitoxin component of a type II toxin-antitoxin (TA) system which inhibits the post-segregational killing (PSK) of plasmid-free cells, also referred to as a plasmid addiction system. Binds to and blocks the activity of CcdB; will also remove bound CcdB protein from the CcdB-GyrA complex by forming a CcdA-CcdB complex, a process termed rejuvenation. Functions as a transcriptional corepressor for the ccdAB operon, repression also requires CcdB (By similarity). From Escherichia coli
   8273..8289    -  protein_bind   lac operator: The lac repressor binds to the lac operator to inhibit transcription in E. coli. This inhibition can be relieved by adding lactose or isopropyl-β-D-thiogalactopyranoside (IPTG). lac repressor encoded by lacI
   8297..8327    -  promoter       lac promoter: promoter for the E. coli lac operon
   8342..8363    -  protein_bind   CAP binding site: CAP binding activates transcription in the presence of cAMP. E. coli catabolite activator protein
   8376..8468    -  CDS            lacI (fragment): lac repressor; lacI; The lac repressor binds to the lac operator to inhibit transcription in E. coli. This inhibition can be relieved by adding lactose or isopropyl-β-D-thiogalactopyranoside (IPTG).
   8651..9239    -  rep_origin     ori: high-copy-number ColE1/pMB1/pBR322/pUC origin of replication
   9410..10270   -  CDS            AmpR: β-lactamase; bla; confers resistance to ampicillin, carbenicillin, and related antibiotics
  10271..10375   -  promoter       AmpR promoter: bla
  10470..35      +  CDS            rop (fragment) (across the origin): Rop protein, which maintains plasmids at low copy number; rop
>Addgene plasmid #75028 | pJJR83 | depositor full sequence | sequence record 141918 | Full plasmid sequence
TCGCGCGTTTCGGTGATGACGGTGAAAACCTCTGACACATGCAGCTCCCGGAGACGGTCACAGCTTGTCT
GTAAGCGGATGCCGGGAGCAGACAAGCCCGTCAGGGCGCGTCAGCGGGTGTTGGCGGGTGTCGGGGCTGG
CTTAACTATGCGGCATCAGAGCAGATTGTACTGAGAGTGCACCATATGCGGTGTGAAATACCGCACAGAT
GCGTAAGGAGAAAATACCGCATCAGGCGCCATTCGCCATTCAGGCTGCGCAACTGTTGGGAAGGGCGATC
GGTGCGGGCCTCTTCGCTATTACGCCAGCTGGCGAAAGGGGGATGTGCTGCAAGGCGATTAAGTTGGGTA
ACGCCAGGGTTTTCCCAGTCACGACGTTGTAAAACGACGGCCAGTCGCCGGCACTAGTTACCCGAAGTAT
GTCAAAAAGAGGTATGCTATGAAGCAGCGTATTACAGTGACAGTTGACAGCGACAGCTATCAGTTGCTCA
AGGCATATATGATGTCAATATCTCCGGTTCGGTAAGCACAACCATGCAGAATGAAGCCCGTCGTCTGCGT
GCCGAACGCTGGAAAGCGGAAAATCAGGAAGGGATGGCTGAGGTCGCCCGGTTTATTGAAATGAACGGCT
CTTTTGCCGACGAGAACAGGGGCTGGTGAAATGCAGTTTAAGGTTTACACCTATAAAAGAGAGAGCCGTT
ATCGTCTGTTTGTGGATGTACAGAGTGATATTATTGACACGCCCGGGCGACGGATGGTGATCCCCCTGGC
CAGTGCACGTCTGCTGTCAGATAAAGTCCCCCGTGAACTTTACCCGGTGGTGCATATCGGGGATGAAAGC
TGGCGCATGATGACCACCGATATGGCCAGTGTGCCGGTCTCCGTTATCGGGGAAGAAGTGGCTGATCTCA
GCCACCGCGAAAATGACATCAAAAACGCCATTAACCTGATGTTCTGGGGAATATAAATGTCAGGCTCCCT
TATACACAGCCAGTCTGCAGGTCGACCTAGGGAGCATCGGGAGCCTCAGGAGCATCGATGTCCAAGGGAG
AGGAGGACAACATGGCCATCATCAAGGAGTTCATGCGTTTCAAGGTCCACATGGAGGGATCAGTCAACGG
ACACGAGTTCGAGATCGAGGGAGAGGGAGAGGGACGTCCATACGAGGGAACCCAAACCGCCAAGCTCAAG
GTAAGTTTAAACATATATATACTAACTAACCCTGATTATTTAAATTTTCAGGTCACCAAGGGAGGACCAC
TCCCATTCGCCTGGGACATCCTCTCCCCACAATTCATGTACGGATCAAAGGCCTACGTCAAGCACCCAGC
CGACATCCCAGACTACCTCAAGCTCTCCTTCCCAGAGGGATTCAAGTGGGAGCGTGTCATGAACTTCGAG
GACGGAGGAGTCGTCACCGTCACCCAAGACTCCTCCCTCCAAGACGGAGAGTTCATCTACAAGGTAAGTT
TAAACAGTTCGGTACTAACTAACCATACATATTTAAATTTTCAGGTCAAGCTCCGTGGAACCAACTTCCC
ATCCGACGGACCAGTCATGCAAAAGAAGACCATGGGATGGGAGGCCTCCTCCGAGCGTATGTACCCAGAG
GACGGAGCCCTCAAGGGAGAGATCAAGCAACGTCTCAAGCTCAAGGACGGAGGACACTACGACGCCGAGG
TCAAGACCACCTACAAGGCCAAGAAGCCAGTCCAACTCCCAGGTAAGTTTAAACATGATTTTACTAACTA
ACTAATCTGATTTAAATTTTCAGGAGCCTACAACGTCAACATCAAGCTCGACATCACCTCCCACAACGAG
GACTACACCATCGTCGAGCAATACGAGCGTGCCGAGGGACGTCACTCCACCGGAGGAATGGACGAGCTCT
ACAAGGAGAATCTGTACTTTCAATCCGGAAAGGTAAGTTTAAAATAACTTCGTATAGCATACATTATACG
AAGTTATTTTCAGGGAGAGCAAAAGCTTATCTCCGAGGAGGACCTCTAAGGATGATCGACGCCAACGTCG
TTGAATTTTCAAATTTTAAATACTGAATATTTGTTTTTTTTCCTATTATTTATTTATTCTCTTTGTGTTT
TTTTTCTTGCTTTCTAAAAAATTAATTCAATCCAAATCTAAACATTTTTTTTTCTCTTTCCGTCTCCCAA
TTCGTATTCCGCTCCTCTCATCTGAACACAATGTGCAAGTTTATTTATCTTCTCGCTTTCATTTCATTAG
GACGTGGGGGGAATTGGTGGAAGGGGGAAACACACAAAAGGATGATGGAAATGAAATAAGGACACACAAT
ATGCAACAACATTCAATTCAGAAATATGGAGGAAGGTTTAAAAGAAAACATAAAAATATATAGAGGAGGA
AGGAAACTAGCTGCCCTCGATTGTCTATCTTCCATTCTCACCAAGTTTCAACAACTTTATTCAGTCATTC
TTCTCTGGTTCATTTCCCAACCAATCTTCCCGAATAAAGCCCATCTGTCCTTTCGGCCACATTCCTCACC
TACATCCGTACTCCTTATCTCCCGTTCTTATCCAGTCTTTTATCGTCTCTGCGTCTCGCACACTGTCTCG
TCGGTAATGTAAAAAAAAAACAAAAAAAACTTGAAAACTTGCGGAAAGATTTCCTAATAAAAGGAGACGA
ATCCGGTAGGAAATCGACAAGTCTCTGCTTCTCGAAGACTAGGTGAGTTACATTTCTTTGGCCGAATTAT
TTTGAAATCCTAAATTTGATAATTTCAGAGATGTCTGTAAAACTTGCGTGTTATGTGACGGCTTCGGTCA
CTGTCGCCACTCTTATGGTATGCTTCATGACCATGTCAACCATCTACTCGGAGGTTGATGGATTCAGAGA
GAAGCTTGATACCGAGATGAATGTGTTCAGAGTGAGTTAAATTATATTTTGAATTTTAAATAATTTTTAA
TTTTCTAGCAATCTACCAATGGATTGTGGAAGGACATAGTTGTCATCGGAAGATCTAGCAAGCGTGTCCG
TTGTCAATATGAAGAGACCAACGCTACCCCAACTCCACATGCTGATGGATCCCCATCTGCTCCACCAGGT
CAACCACCAGCAGTTCCACCAGTCTTCAACCAGCCAAAGACTCCAAATGGAGCCAATGGAAATGGACCAA
CCTGCAACTGCAATGCTGATAACAAGTGCCCAGCTGGACCATCCGGACCAAAGGGAGTTCCAGGAGTTCC
AGGACTCGACGGAGTTCCAGGACTTGACGGTGTTCCAGGAGTTGGAGCTGATGATATCGCTCCACAACGC
GAGTCTGTCGGATGCTTCACTTGCCCACAAGGACCAGTTGGACCACCAGGAGCTCTTGGAAGACCAGGAC
CACGTGGACTTCCAGGACCAAGAGGACAAAATGGAAACCCAGGAAGAGATGGACAACCAGGACATCCAGG
AGAGCAAGGATCATCCGGTCAAATCGGAAAGATCGGAGAGCCAGGACCACCAGGAGAGAAGGGACGCGAC
GCCGAGCATCCAATCGGAAGACCAGGACCAAAGGGACCAAGAGGAGATCAAGGACCAACAGGACCAGCTG
GACAGAACGGTCTTCACGGACCACCAGGAGAGCCAGGAACCGTTGGACCAGAAGGACCATCTGGAAAGCA
AGGACGTCAAGGACCAGACGGAACCCAGGGAGAGACTGGACCAGACGGAAGACCAGGAAAGGATGCCGAG
TACTGCCAGTGCCCAGACAAGTCTCCACCATCAGAGGCTGTCAACGCCAACCGTGGATACAGAAATATCT
AAATTGTTGGTGTTTTCTAATAAAATATTTGAGATTCAGTGAGACTTTTTTCTTGGCGGCACAATAAAGT
TTCCTCTTTTTGTTGGGTCACTCAACGAACACAATACAAATATTTGAGCGCTCGCATTTTTCTCAACCTT
TCGGGTTTAAAGCACTTCAAAATGGAATTGAAGAGAGATTGTGAAAGTACATCAGACAGAATCACATTTT
GATAGCATTCACTTCACTCAGATGCAAACTTTTCAGTGACTATAAAAAGTCATAAAATAATAACATTAAA
AAAGCAAATAAATTAGCGAGAGAATTTTTTGACAAAAAGAAAGAAGAGTGATAGAGAAGAAGGGAATGCT
TGAAAGGATTTTGCATTTATCTTAATCACCGTCTTCGAGAAGACGAACCATGGCGCCAGTTTCAGAATCC
AAGTTTCTAATATAGTTCATCACAATGTTGACGTTGGTCCAACCTCCGGCTTGCATAATCTCTGGGATGG
AAACTCCAGCGCGAGCCATGTCACGGGCAGCTCCGACACGGGCGGAATGTCCAGACCAAGCCAAGTAACG
TTGTCCGGAATCATCCTTGGCTCCGTAGATGAGACGGTGGGTAGCTTCGAAGATTCCTGAAAATTTATTT
TCAGCTTATTCTTAGCTAATATGTTGTTTAAACTTACCTTCAAGAGCTCGAGTCGAGAGTTGTGATGTTG
CACTCGGGGCAGCAACTCCGTTCTTGCGAACACGACAGAACAGGTAGTTGTTTGGATCATCGGCGACTCC
GGAAACCGAAATCCAGCGCTCAACGAGCTTGGTAACTCCAAGGGAGAGCGCTTTTTCGACTCCGGCAGTC
GAGACCAGCGTTTTTGTACGTCCGATGTGGATGAGCATTCTTCCTCCGTCTGTGCGACTAATATCCTTGA
CGCGAATGCGGGCAATTTCGGCGATACGGAGAAGTGTGTTGTAAGCAATTCCGAGGAAGGCGAGGTTTCG
GATGTCCTGGCAACGATCGGAATTTTCCATAAGAGAACGGACCTGATCGAAGTCGGTTCTGAAAATTTCG
TCAAGTCTTAGGATTGAATACATTAATATTTAAACTTACCTTTCGAAGGCGAGGGCTTGCTTGGCTCTCT
CTCCAGCATCAACATTTTCCTTGCGGATACGTCTCATTACGAGAGATACGGCATTAGAATCTGATGGGCG
TGGAAGTCCAGATCGGCGATGGAGCATATTGAGCTGTCCGAGATGTTGTTGGATCGTCTTCACCGCCAAT
CCACGAGCTTGGAGGTAGAGCAAGTAGTCACGAACGTCTTCTGGCTCGGCTGGGAACCACTTGCGGTTGT
TAAGCTTGCACCAGGCAGCCCAAGAACGGCACACTGAGAGAAGCATCTTCCAGGTGTGCTCGGAGAAGGC
TTGTCTGTCACGGAACATATCCATGAGGTTCTTGCGAACTTCATCACTTGTCGCGTCAACTGGAAGTGCT
GGAAGATTTTGATGAACAGTGAGAAGATTTGACATATTTTCGAAGTTTTTTAGATGCACTAGAACAAAGC
GTGTTGGCTTCCTCTGAGCCCGCTTTCCTTATATACCCGCATTCTGCAGCCTTACAGAATGTTCTAGAAG
GTCCTAGATGCATTCGTTTGAAAATACTCCCGGTGGGTGCAAAGAGACGCAGACGGAAAATGTATCTGGG
TCTCTTTATTGTGTACACTACTTTTCCATGTACCGAATGTGAGTCGCCCTCCTTTTGCAACAAGCAGCTC
GAATGTTCTAGAAAAAGGTGGAAAATAGTATAAATACCGTTGAAAATAAATACCGAACAACATTTGCTCT
AATTGTGAAATTAGAAATCTTCAAACTATAATCATGTCACTTTACCACTATTTCCGTCCAGCTCAACGTT
CCGTTTTTGGTGATCATTTTTGCTTTCGTCGTAAATCTACACACGCGTCTCTTCCGTGCGAGAGTCCAAG
CCAGCAGCCAAATTCGTTGACTGAGTATTCAACGTTTATACGTTGTCGGCAACGAGAAATAGGAAAATGC
ATCGGGAAATGTTCTTTTTTCGATTTTTTCCAAGGTTTTGACAAATTTTACCACGAATTTTGCTATGTTT
TCAATTAAAAAATATGTTATTCAACTGTTTCTATGAGGAAAATAAGGCTTTGCATGTAATTTTCTTATTC
AGCATAATTTTTAATTAATTTGAATTTTCTGTCCTAACGTTTATTTTGTTTTCTTGGTTATGACTGATCT
GAAATTAATTTTTGAATTTTAAGGTAATATGTCAGGCGGTGCCGCAAGTTTGTACAAAAAAGCAGGCTCC
ATGAAAAAGCCTGAACTCACCGCGACGTCTGTCGAGAAGTTTCTGATCGAAAAGTTCGACAGCGTCTCCG
ACCTGATGCAGCTCTCGGAGGGCGAAGAATCTCGTGCTTTCAGCTTCGATGTAGGAGGGCGTGGATATGT
CCTGCGGGTAAATAGCTGCGCCGATGGTTTCTACAAAGATCGTTATGTTTATCGGCACTTTGCATCGGCC
GCGCTCCCGATTCCGGAAGTGCTTGACATTGGGGAATTCAGCGAGAGCCTGACCTATTGCATCTCCCGCC
GTGCACAGGGTGTCACGTTGCAAGACCTGCCTGAAACCGAACTGCCCGCTGTTCTGCAGCCGGTCGCGGA
GGCCATGGATGCGATCGCTGCGGCCGATCTTAGCCAGACGAGCGGGTTCGGCCCATTCGGACCGCAAGGA
ATCGGTCAATACACTACATGGCGTGATTTCATATGCGCGATTGCTGATCCCCATGTGTATCACTGGCAAA
CTGTGATGGACGACACCGTCAGTGCGTCCGTCGCGCAGGCTCTCGATGAGCTGATGCTTTGGGCCGAGGA
CTGCCCCGAAGTCCGGCACCTCGTGCACGCGGATTTCGGCTCCAACAATGTCCTGACGGACAATGGCCGC
ATAACAGCGGTCATTGACTGGAGCGAGGCGATGTTCGGGGATTCCCAATACGAGGTCGCCAACATCTTCT
TCTGGAGGCCGTGGTTGGCTTGTATGGAGCAGCAGACGCGCTACTTCGAGCGGAGGCATCCGGAGCTTGC
AGGATCGCCGCGGCTCCGGGCGTATATGCTCCGCATTGGTCTTGACCAACTCTATCAGAGCTTGGTTGAC
GGCAATTTCGATGATGCAGCTTGGGCGCAGGGTCGATGCGACGCAATCGTCCGATCCGGAGCCGGGACTG
TCGGGCGTACACAAATCGCCCGCAGAAGCGCGGCCGTCTGGACCGATGGCTGTGTAGAAGTACTCGCCGA
TAGTGGAAACCGACGCCCCAGCACTCGTCCGAGGGCAAAGGAATAGACCCAGCTTTCTTGTACAAAGTGG
GTCCAATTACTCTTCAACATCCCTACATGCTCTTTCTCCCTGTGCTCCCACCCCCTATTTTTGTTATTAT
CAAAAAACTTCTCTTAATTTCTTTGTTTTTTAGCTTCTTTTAAGTCACCTCTAACAATGAAATTGTGTAG
ATTCAAAAATAGAATTAATTCGTAATAAAAAGTCGAAAAAAATTGTGCTCCCTCCCCCCATTAATAATAA
TTCTATCCCAAAATCTACACAATGTTCTGTGTACACTTCTTATGTTTTTTACTTCTGATAAATTTTTTTG
AAACATCATAGAAAAAACCGCACACAAAATACCTTATCATATGTTACGTTTCAGTTTATGACCGCAATTT
TTAATAACTTCGTATAGCATACATTATACGAAGTTATTTTCAGGGAGCCGGATCTGATTATAAAGACGAT
GACGATAAGCGTGACTACAAGGACGACGACGACAAGCGTGATTACAAGGATGACGATGACAAGAGACTAG
TTCGACCTGCAGACTGGCTGTGTATAAGGGAGCCTGACATTTATATTCCCCAGAACATCAGGTTAATGGC
GTTTTTGATGTCATTTTCGCGGTGGCTGAGATCAGCCACTTCTTCCCCGATAACGGAGACCGGCACACTG
GCCATATCGGTGGTCATCATGCGCCAGCTTTCATCCCCGATATGCACCACCGGGTAAAGTTCACGGGGGA
CTTTATCTGACAGCAGACGTGCACTGGCCAGGGGGATCACCATCCGTCGCCCGGGCGTGTCAATAATATC
ACTCTGTACATCCACAAACAGACGATAACGGCTCTCTCTTTTATAGGTGTAAACCTTAAACTGCATTTCA
CCAGCCCCTGTTCTCGTCGGCAAAAGAGCCGTTCATTTCAATAAACCGGGCGACCTCAGCCATCCCTTCC
TGATTTTCCGCTTTCCAGCGTTCGGCACGCAGACGACGGGCTTCATTCTGCATGGTTGTGCTTACCGAAC
CGGAGATATTGACATCATATATGCCTTGAGCAACTGATAGCTGTCGCTGTCAACTGTCACTGTAATACGC
TGCTTCATAGCATACCTCTTTTTGACATACTTCGGGTTCCTAGGAAATCGATAACATGGTCATAGCTGTT
TCCTGTGTGAAATTGTTATCCGCTCACAATTCCACACAACATACGAGCCGGAAGCATAAAGTGTAAAGCC
TGGGGTGCCTAATGAGTGAGCTAACTCACATTAATTGCGTTGCGCTCACTGCCCGCTTTCCAGTCGGGAA
ACCTGTCGTGCCAGCTGCATTAATGAATCGGCCAACGCGCGGGGAGAGGCGGTTTGCGTATTGGGCGCTC
TTCCGCTTCCTCGCTCACTGACTCGCTGCGCTCGGTCGTTCGGCTGCGGCGAGCGGTATCAGCTCACTCA
AAGGCGGTAATACGGTTATCCACAGAATCAGGGGATAACGCAGGAAAGAACATGTGAGCAAAAGGCCAGC
AAAAGGCCAGGAACCGTAAAAAGGCCGCGTTGCTGGCGTTTTTCCATAGGCTCCGCCCCCCTGACGAGCA
TCACAAAAATCGACGCTCAAGTCAGAGGTGGCGAAACCCGACAGGACTATAAAGATACCAGGCGTTTCCC
CCTGGAAGCTCCCTCGTGCGCTCTCCTGTTCCGACCCTGCCGCTTACCGGATACCTGTCCGCCTTTCTCC
CTTCGGGAAGCGTGGCGCTTTCTCATAGCTCACGCTGTAGGTATCTCAGTTCGGTGTAGGTCGTTCGCTC
CAAGCTGGGCTGTGTGCACGAACCCCCCGTTCAGCCCGACCGCTGCGCCTTATCCGGTAACTATCGTCTT
GAGTCCAACCCGGTAAGACACGACTTATCGCCACTGGCAGCAGCCACTGGTAACAGGATTAGCAGAGCGA
GGTATGTAGGCGGTGCTACAGAGTTCTTGAAGTGGTGGCCTAACTACGGCTACACTAGAAGAACAGTATT
TGGTATCTGCGCTCTGCTGAAGCCAGTTACCTTCGGAAAAAGAGTTGGTAGCTCTTGATCCGGCAAACAA
ACCACCGCTGGTAGCGGTGGTTTTTTTGTTTGCAAGCAGCAGATTACGCGCAGAAAAAAAGGATCTCAAG
AAGATCCTTTGATCTTTTCTACGGGGTCTGACGCTCAGTGGAACGAAAACTCACGTTAAGGGATTTTGGT
CATGAGATTATCAAAAAGGATCTTCACCTAGATCCTTTTAAATTAAAAATGAAGTTTTAAATCAATCTAA
AGTATATATGAGTAAACTTGGTCTGACAGTTACCAATGCTTAATCAGTGAGGCACCTATCTCAGCGATCT
GTCTATTTCGTTCATCCATAGTTGCCTGACTCCCCGTCGTGTAGATAACTACGATACGGGAGGGCTTACC
ATCTGGCCCCAGTGCTGCAATGATACCGCGAGACCCACGCTCACCGGCTCCAGATTTATCAGCAATAAAC
CAGCCAGCCGGAAGGGCCGAGCGCAGAAGTGGTCCTGCAACTTTATCCGCCTCCATCCAGTCTATTAATT
GTTGCCGGGAAGCTAGAGTAAGTAGTTCGCCAGTTAATAGTTTGCGCAACGTTGTTGCCATTGCTACAGG
CATCGTGGTGTCACGCTCGTCGTTTGGTATGGCTTCATTCAGCTCCGGTTCCCAACGATCAAGGCGAGTT
ACATGATCCCCCATGTTGTGCAAAAAAGCGGTTAGCTCCTTCGGTCCTCCGATCGTTGTCAGAAGTAAGT
TGGCCGCAGTGTTATCACTCATGGTTATGGCAGCACTGCATAATTCTCTTACTGTCATGCCATCCGTAAG
ATGCTTTTCTGTGACTGGTGAGTACTCAACCAAGTCATTCTGAGAATAGTGTATGCGGCGACCGAGTTGC
TCTTGCCCGGCGTCAATACGGGATAATACCGCGCCACATAGCAGAACTTTAAAAGTGCTCATCATTGGAA
AACGTTCTTCGGGGCGAAAACTCTCAAGGATCTTACCGCTGTTGAGATCCAGTTCGATGTAACCCACTCG
TGCACCCAACTGATCTTCAGCATCTTTTACTTTCACCAGCGTTTCTGGGTGAGCAAAAACAGGAAGGCAA
AATGCCGCAAAAAAGGGAATAAGGGCGACACGGAAATGTTGAATACTCATACTCTTCCTTTTTCAATATT
ATTGAAGCATTTATCAGGGTTATTGTCTCATGAGCGGATACATATTTGAATGTATTTAGAAAAATAAACA
AATAGGGGTTCCGCGCACATTTCCCCGAAAAGTGCCACCTGACGTCTAAGAAACCATTATTATCATGACA
TTAACCTATAAAAATAGGCGTATCACGAGGCCCTTTCGTC
