>Addgene plasmid #75028 | pJJR83 | addgene partial sequence | sequence record 150494 | Hygro-F 5'-gacggcaatttcgatgatg-3'
CCGGAGCCGGGACTGTCGGGCGTACACAAATCGCCCGCAGAAGCGCGGCCGTCTGGACCGATGGCTGTGT
AGAAGTACTCGCCGATAGTGGAAACCGACGCCCCAGCACTCGTCCGAGGGCAAAGGAATAGACCCAGCTT
TCTTGTACAAAGTGGGTCCAATTACTCTTCAACATCCCTACATGCTCTTTCTCCCTGTGCTCCCACCCCC
TATTTTTGTTATTATCAAAAAACTTCTCTTAATTTCTTTGTTTTTTAGCTTCTTTTAAGTCACCTCTAAC
AATGAAATTGTGTAGATTCAAAAATAGAATTAATTCGTAATAAAAAGTCGAAAAAAATTGTGCTCCCTCC
CCCCATTAATAATAATTCTATCCCAAAATCTACACAATGTTCTGTGTACACTTCTTATGTTTTTTACTTC
TGATAAATTTTTTTGAAACATCATAGAAAAAACCGCACACAAAATACCTTATCATATGTTACGTTTCAGT
TTATGACCGCAATTTTTAATAACTTCGTATAGCATACATTATACGAAGTTATTTTCAGGGAGCCGGATCT
GATTATAAAGACGATGACGATAAGCGTGACTACAAGGACGACGACGACAAGCGTGATTACAAGGATGACG
ATGACAAGAGACTAGTTCGACCTGCAGACTGGCTGTGTATAAGGGAGCCTGACATTTATATTCCCCAGAA
CATCAGGTTAATGGCGTTTTTGATGTCATTTTCGCGGTGGCTGAGATCAGCCACTTCTTCCCCGATAACG
GAGACCGGCACACTGGCCATATCGGTGGTCAT
