>Addgene plasmid #75028 | pJJR83 | addgene partial sequence | sequence record 151907 | cemCherry-F 5'-TCCATACGAGGGAACCCAAAC-3'
ACATATATATACTAACTAACCCTGATTATTTAAATTTTCAGGTCACCAAGGGAGGACCACTCCCATTCGC
CTGGGACATCCTCTCCCCACAATTCATGTACGGATCAAAGGCCTACGTCAAGCACCCAGCCGACATCCCA
GACTACCTCAAGCTCTCCTTCCCAGAGGGATTCAAGTGGGAGCGTGTCATGAACTTCGAGGACGGAGGAG
TCGTCACCGTCACCCAAGACTCCTCCCTCCAAGACGGAGAGTTCATCTACAAGGTAAGTTTAAACAGTTC
GGTACTAACTAACCATACATATTTAAATTTTCAGGTCAAGCTCCGTGGAACCAACTTCCCATCCGACGGA
CCAGTCATGCAAAAGAAGACCATGGGATGGGAGGCCTCCTCCGAGCGTATGTACCCAGAGGACGGAGCCC
TCAAGGGAGAGATCAAGCAACGTCTCAAGCTCAAGGACGGAGGACACTACGACGCCGAGGTCAAGACCAC
CTACAAGGCCAAGAAGCCAGTCCAACTCCCAGGTAAGTTTAAACATGATTTTACTAACTAACTAATCTGA
TTTAAATTTTCAGGAGCCTACAACGTCAACATCAAGCTCGACATCACCTCCCACAACGAGGACTACACCA
TCGTCGAGCAATACGAGCGTGCCGAGGGACGTCACTCCACCGGAGGAATGGACGAGCTCTACAAGGAGAA
TCTGTACTTTCAATCCGGAAAGGTAAGTTTAAAATAACTTCGTATAGCATACATTATACGAAGTTATTTT
CAGGGAGAGCAAAAGCTTATCTCCGAGGAGGACCTCTAAGGATGATCGACGCCAACGTCGTTGAATTTTC
AAATTTTAAATACTGAATATTTGTTTTTTTTCCTATTATTTATTTATTCTCTTTGTGTTTTTTTT
